>Addgene plasmid #13153 | pc3XB-ZF54 | depositor full sequence | sequence record 7502 | Author sequence
GACGGATCGGGAGATCTCCCGATCCCCTATGGTGCACTCTCAGTACAATCTGCTCTGATGCCGCATAGTT
AAGCCAGTATCTGCTCCCTGCTTGTGTGTTGGAGGTCGCTGAGTAGTGCGCGAGCAAAATTTAAGCTACA
ACAAGGCAAGGCTTGACCGACAATTGCATGAAGAATCTGCTTAGGGTTAGGCGTTTTGCGCTGCTTCGCG
ATGTACGGGCCAGATATACGCGTTGACATTGATTATTGACTAGTTATTAATAGTAATCAATTACGGGGTC
ATTAGTTCATAGCCCATATATGGAGTTCCGCGTTACATAACTTACGGTAAATGGCCCGCCTGGCTGACCG
CCCAACGACCCCCGCCCATTGACGTCAATAATGACGTATGTTCCCATAGTAACGCCAATAGGGACTTTCC
ATTGACGTCAATGGGTGGAGTATTTACGGTAAACTGCCCACTTGGCAGTACATCAAGTGTATCATATGCC
AAGTACGCCCCCTATTGACGTCAATGACGGTAAATGGCCCGCCTGGCATTATGCCCAGTACATGACCTTA
TGGGACTTTCCTACTTGGCAGTACATCTACGTATTAGTCATCGCTATTACCATGGTGATGCGGTTTTGGC
AGTACATCAATGGGCGTGGATAGCGGTTTGACTCACGGGGATTTCCAAGTCTCCACCCCATTGACGTCAA
TGGGAGTTTGTTTTGGCACCAAAATCAACGGGACTTTCCAAAATGTCGTAACAACTCCGCCCCATTGACG
CAAATGGGCGGTAGGCGTGTACGGTGGGAGGTCTATATAAGCAGAGCTCTCTGGCTAACTAGAGAACCCA
CTGCTTACTGGCTTATCGAAATTAATACGACTCACTATAGGGAGACCCAAGCTGGCTAGCGTTTAAACGG
GCCCTCTAGACCCGGGGAGAAGAAATTTGCCTGCCCTGAGTGTCCTAAGCGCTTCATGCGTAGCGACAAC
CTGACAGAGCATATCAAGACCCACACCGGTGGATCCTCTGCACAGTAGTAAGCTTAAGTTTAAACCGCTG
ATCAGCCTCGACTGTGCCTTCTAGTTGCCAGCCATCTGTTGTTTGCCCCTCCCCCGTGCCTTCCTTGACC
CTGGAAGGTGCCACTCCCACTGTCCTTTCCTAATAAAATGAGGAAATTGCATCGCATTGTCTGAGTAGGT
GTCATTCTATTCTGGGGGGTGGGGTGGGGCAGGACAGCAAGGGGGAGGATTGGGAAGACAATAGCAGGCA
TGCTGGGGATGCGGTGGGCTCTATGGCTTCTGAGGCGGAAAGAACCAGCTGGGGCTCTAGGGGGTATCCC
C
[124 nt withheld, positions 1332-1455]
C
[91 nt withheld, positions 1457-1547]
A
[49 nt withheld, positions 1549-1597]
CCTTTGACGTTGGAGTCCACGTTCTTT
[37 nt withheld, positions 1625-1661]
ACCCTATCTCGGTCTATTCTTTTGATTTATAAGGGATTTTGCCGATTTCGGCCTATTGGTTAAAAAATGA
GCTGATTTAACAAAAATTTAACGCGAATTAATTCTGTGGAATGTGTGTCAGTTAGGGTGTGGAAAGTCCC
CAGGCTCCCCAGCAGGCAGAAGTATGCAAAGCATGCATCTCAATTAGTCAGCAACCAGGTGTGGAAAGTC
CCCAGGCTCCCCAGCAGGCAGAAGTATGCAAAGCATGCATCTCAATTAGTCAGCAACCATAGTCCCGCCC
CTAACTCCGCCCATCCCGCCCCTAACTCCGCCCAGTTCCGCCCATTCTCCGCCCCATGGCTGACTAATTT
TTTTTATTTATGCAGAGGCCGAGGCCGCCTCTGCCTCTGAGCTATTCCAGAAGTAGTGAGGAGGCTTTTT
TGGAGGCCTAGGCTTTTGCAAAAAGCTCCCGGCCGGGAGCTTGTATATCCATTTTCGGATCTGATCAAGA
GACAGGATGAGGATCGTTTCGCATGATTGAACAAGATGGATTGCACGCAGGTTCTCCGGCCGCTTGGGTG
GAGAGGCTATTCGGCTATGACTGGGCACAACAGACAATCGGCTGCTCTGATGCCGCCGTGTTCCGGCTGT
CAGCGCAGGGGCGCCCGGTTCTTTTTGTCAAGACCGACCTGTCCGGTGCCCTGAATGAACTGCAGGACGA
GGCAGCGCGGCTATCGTGGCTGGCCACGACGGGCGTTCCTTGCGCAGCTGTGCTCGACGTTGTCACTGAA
GCGGGAAGGGACTGGCTGCTATTGGGCGAAGTGCCGGGGCAGGATCTCCTGTCATCTCACCTTGCTCCTG
CCGAGAAAGTATCCATCATGGCTGATGCAATGCGGCGGCTGCATACGCTTGATCCGGCTACCTGCCCATT
CGACCACCAAGCGAAACATCGCATCGAGCGAGCACGTACTCGGATGGAAGCCGGTCTTGTCGATCAGGAT
GATCTGGACGAAGAGCATCAGGGGCTCGCGCCAGCCGAACTGTTCGCCAGGCTCAAGGCGCGCATGCCCG
ACGGCGAGGATCTCGTCGTGACCCATGGCGATGCCTGCTTGCCGAATATCATGGTGGAAAATGGCCGCTT
TTCTGGATTCATCGACTGTGGCCGGCTGGGTGTGGCGGACCGCTATCAGGACATAGCGTTGGCTACCCGT
GATATTGCTGAAGAGCTTGGCGGCGAATGGGCTGACCGCTTCCTCGTGCTTTACGGTATCGCCGCTCCCG
ATTCGCAGCGCATCGCCTTCTATCGCCTTCTTGACGAGTTCTTCTGAGCGGGACTCTGGGGTTCGAAATG
ACCGACCAAGCGACGCCCAACCTGCCATCACGAGATTTCGATTCCACCGCCGCCTTCTATGAAAGGTTGG
GCTTCGGAATCGTTTTCCGGGACGCCGGCTGGATGATCCTCCAGCGCGGGGATCTCATGCTGGAGTTCTT
CGCCCACCCCAACTTGTTTATTGCAGCTTATAATGGTTACAAATAAAGCAATAGCATCACAAATTTCACA
AATAAAGCATTTTTTTCACTGCATTCTAGTTGTGGTTTGTCCAAACTCATCAATGTATCTTATCATGTCT
GTATACCGTCGACCTCTAGCTAGAGCTTGGCGTAATCATGGTCATAGCTGTTTCCTGTGTGAAATTGTTA
TCCGCTCACAATTCCACACAACATACGAGCCGGAAGCATAAAGTGTAAAGCCTGGGGTGCCTAATGAGTG
AGCTAACTCACATTAATTGCGTTGCGCTCACTGCCCGCTTTCCAGTCGGGAAACCTGTCGTGCCAGCTGC
ATTAATGAATCGGCCAACGCGCGGGGAGAGGCGGTTTGCGTATTGGGCGCTCTTCCGCTTCCTCGCTCAC
TGACTCGCTGCGCTCGGTCGTTCGGCTGCGGCGAGCGGTATCAGCTCACTCAAAGGCGGTAATACGGTTA
TCCACAGAATCAGGGGATAACGCAGGAAAGAACATGTGAGCAAAAGGCCAGCAAAAGGCCAGGAACCGTA
AAAAGGCCGCGTTGCTGGCGTTTTTCCATAGGCTCCGCCCCCCTGACGAGCATCACAAAAATCGACGCTC
AAGTCAGAGGTGGCGAAACCCGACAGGACTATAAAGATACCAGGCGTTTCCCCCTGGAAGCTCCCTCGTG
CGCTCTCCTGTTCCGACCCTGCCGCTTACCGGATACCTGTCCGCCTTTCTCCCTTCGGGAAGCGTGGCGC
TTTCTCATAGCTCACGCTGTAGGTATCTCAGTTCGGTGTAGGTCGTTCGCTCCAAGCTGGGCTGTGTGCA
CGAACCCCCCGTTCAGCCCGACCGCTGCGCCTTATCCGGTAACTATCGTCTTGAGTCCAACCCGGTAAGA
CACGACTTATCGCCACTGGCAGCAGCCACTGGTAACAGGATTAGCAGAGCGAGGTATGTAGGCGGTGCTA
CAGAGTTCTTGAAGTGGTGGCCTAACTACGGCTACACTAGAAGAACAGTATTTGGTATCTGCGCTCTGCT
GAAGCCAGTTACCTTCGGAAAAAGAGTTGGTAGCTCTTGATCCGGCAAACAAACCACCGCTGGTAGCGGT
TTTTTTGTTTGCAAGCAGCAGATTACGCGCAGAAAAAAAGGATCTCAAGAAGATCCTTTGATCTTTTCTA
CGGGGTCTGACGCTCAGTGGAACGAAAACTCACGTTAAGGGATTTTGGTCATGAGATTATCAAAAAGGAT
CTTCACCTAGATCCTTTTAAATTAAAAATGAAGTTTTAAATCAATCTAAAGTATATATGAGTAAACTTGG
TCTGACAGTTACCAATGCTTAATCAGTGAGGCACCTATCTCAGCGATCTGTCTATTTCGTTCATCCATAG
TTGCCTGACTCCCCGTCGTGTAGATAACTACGATACGGGAGGGCTTACCATCTGGCCCCAGTGCTGCAAT
GATACCGCGAGACCCACGCTCACCGGCTCCAGATTTATCAGCAATAAACCAGCCAGCCGGAAGGGCCGAG
CGCAGAAGTGGTCCTGCAACTTTATCCGCCTCCATCCAGTCTATTAATTGTTGCCGGGAAGCTAGAGTAA
GTAGTTCGCCAGTTAATAGTTTGCGCAACGTTGTTGCCATTGCTACAGGCATCGTGGTGTCACGCTCGTC
GTTTGGTATGGCTTCATTCAGCTCCGGTTCCCAACGATCAAGGCGAGTTACATGATCCCCCATGTTGTGC
AAAAAAGCGGTTAGCTCCTTCGGTCCTCCGATCGTTGTCAGAAGTAAGTTGGCCGCAGTGTTATCACTCA
TGGTTATGGCAGCACTGCATAATTCTCTTACTGTCATGCCATCCGTAAGATGCTTTTCTGTGACTGGTGA
GTACTCAACCAAGTCATTCTGAGAATAGTGTATGCGGCGACCGAGTTGCTCTTGCCCGGCGTCAATACGG
GATAATACCGCGCCACATAGCAGAACTTTAAAAGTGCTCATCATTGGAAAACGTTCTTCGGGGCGAAAAC
TCTCAAGGATCTTACCGCTGTTGAGATCCAGTTCGATGTAACCCACTCGTGCACCCAACTGATCTTCAGC
ATCTTTTACTTTCACCAGCGTTTCTGGGTGAGCAAAAACAGGAAGGCAAAATGCCGCAAAAAAGGGAATA
AGGGCGACACGGAAATGTTGAATACTCATACTCTTCCTTTTTCAATATTATTGAAGCATTTATCAGGGTT
ATTGTCTCATGAGCGGATACATATTTGAATGTATTTAGAAAAATAAACAAATAGGGGTTCCGCGCACATT
TCCCCGAAAAGTGCCACCTGACGTC
Features (pLannotate 1.2.2; 19 found; start..end, strand, type, name):
     28..80      -  misc_feature   bom (fragment): basis of mobility region from pBR322
    235..614     +  enhancer       CMV enhancer: human cytomegalovirus immediate early enhancer
    615..818     +  promoter       CMV promoter: human cytomegalovirus (CMV) immediate early promoter
    814..847     +  LTR            5' LTR (truncated) (fragment): truncated 5' long terminal repeat (LTR) from HIV-1
    863..881     +  promoter       T7 promoter: promoter for bacteriophage T7 RNA polymerase
   1062..1286    +  polyA_signal   bGH poly(A) signal: bovine growth hormone polyadenylation signal
   1290..1311    +  promoter       SV40 promoter (fragment): SV40 enhancer and early promoter
   1332..1760    +  rep_origin     f1 ori (sequence partly withheld): f1 bacteriophage origin of replication; arrow indicates direction of (+) strand synthesis
   1774..2103    +  promoter       SV40 promoter: SV40 enhancer and early promoter
   2174..2965    +  CDS            neo: KKA2_KLEPN - Also known as kan, nptII. Experimental evidence at protein level: Swiss-Prot protein existence level 1. Resistance to kanamycin, neomycin, paromomycin, ribostamycin, butirosin and gentamicin B. From Klebsiella pneumoniae.
   2989..3147    +  CDS            ble (fragment): BLE_KLEPN - Experimental evidence at protein level: Swiss-Prot protein existence level 1. Binding protein with a strong affinity to the bleomycin family of antibiotics. Binds to CL990; an antimitotic-antibiotic compound. From Klebsiella pneumoniae.
   3142..3263    +  polyA_signal   SV40 poly(A) signal: SV40 polyadenylation signal
   3336..3352    -  protein_bind   lac operator: The lac repressor binds to the lac operator to inhibit transcription in E. coli. This inhibition can be relieved by adding lactose or isopropyl-β-D-thiogalactopyranoside (IPTG). lac repressor encoded by lacI
   3360..3390    -  promoter       lac promoter: promoter for the E. coli lac operon
   3405..3426    -  protein_bind   CAP binding site: CAP binding activates transcription in the presence of cAMP. E. coli catabolite activator protein
   3439..3531    -  CDS            lacI (fragment): lac repressor; lacI; The lac repressor binds to the lac operator to inhibit transcription in E. coli. This inhibition can be relieved by adding lactose or isopropyl-β-D-thiogalactopyranoside (IPTG).
   3714..4299    -  rep_origin     ori: high-copy-number ColE1/pMB1/pBR322/pUC origin of replication
   4470..5330    -  CDS            AmpR: β-lactamase; bla; confers resistance to ampicillin, carbenicillin, and related antibiotics
   5331..5435    -  promoter       AmpR promoter: bla
