[The description below was written by a language model from this plasmid's Addgene catalogue record and pLannotate feature annotations shown in this document.]
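Description:
pc3XB-ZF54 is a mammalian expression plasmid built on pc3XB, a modified version of pcDNA3, and serves as an archive clone for a single zinc finger module in the Zinc Finger Consortium Modular Assembly Kit v1.0. The insert, ZF54, is only about 90 bp and encodes one Cys2-His2 zinc finger derived from the Sangamo module set, designed to recognise the DNA triplet CGG. It sits between XbaI and BamHI sites, both of which are retained, so the finger can be excised or joined to other modules by restriction cloning. The feature annotation does not label the insert itself, but the gap between the T7 promoter and the bGH polyadenylation signal corresponds to the cloning region.

The backbone carries the standard pcDNA3 arrangement. The CMV enhancer and immediate early promoter lie upstream of the cloning site, followed by a T7 promoter that also serves as a sequencing primer site, with the bGH poly(A) signal downstream. A separate cassette of the SV40 early promoter, the neo gene and the SV40 poly(A) signal provides G418 selection in mammalian cells. In E. coli the plasmid is maintained at high copy through a ColE1/pUC-type origin with ampicillin selection from the bla gene, and an f1 origin is also present. Short annotated fragments such as the truncated HIV-1 LTR, ble, lacI and bom matches are probably backbone remnants or incidental similarity hits rather than functional elements.

The plasmid is used as a building block. Individual finger modules with defined triplet specificities are combined into multi-finger arrays by modular assembly, which can then be used to make zinc finger nucleases for a chosen target sequence.
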