>Addgene plasmid #13153 | pc3XB-ZF54 | addgene partial sequence | sequence record 19537 | CMV-F 5'-CGCAAATGGGCGGTAGGCGTG-3'
AGCTCTCTGGCTAACTAGAGAACCCACTGCTTACTGGCTTATCGAAATTAATACGACTCACTATAGGGAG
ACCCAAGCTGGCTAGCGTTTAAACGGGCCCTCTAGACCCGGGGAGAAGAAATTTGCCTGCCCTGAGTGTC
CTAAGCGCTTCATGCGTAGCGACAACCTGACAGAGCATATCAAGACCCACACCGGTGGATCCTCTGCACA
GTAGTAAGCTTAAGTTTAAACCGCTGATCAGCCTCGACTGTGCCTTCTAGTTGCCAGCCATCTGTTGTTT
GCCCCTCCCCCGTGCCTTCCTTGACCCTGGAAGGTGCCACTCCCACTGTCCTTTCCTAATAAAATGAGGA
AATTGCATCGCATTGTCTGAGTAGGTGTCATTCTATTCTGGGGGGTGGGGTGGGGCAGGACAGCAAGGGG
GAGGATTGGGAAGACAATAGCAGGCATGCTGGGGATGCGGTGGGCTCTATGGCTTCTGAGGCGGAAAGAA
CCAGCTGGGGCTCTAGGGGGTATCCCC
[124 nt withheld, positions 518-641]
C
[36 nt withheld, positions 643-678]
