Addgene plasmid #13153: pc3XB-ZF54
Depositing lab: Keith Joung. Depositing organization: Massachusetts General Hospital. Publication: Standardized reagents and protocols for engineering zinc finger nucleases by modular assembly. Wright DA, Thibodeau-Beganny S, Sander JD, Winfrey RJ, Hirsh AS, Eichtinger M, Fu F, Porteus MH, Dobbs D, Voytas DF, Joung JK. Nat Protoc. 2006;1(3):1637-52. doi: 10.1038/nprot.2006.259 PubMed 17406455.
Backbone
  Vector backbone: pc3XB
  Backbone manufacturer: Modified Invitrogen pcDNA3
  Backbone size w/o insert (bp): 5400
  Vector type: Mammalian Expression
  Selectable markers: Neomycin (select with G418)
Growth in bacteria
  Bacterial resistance: Ampicillin, 100 μg/mL
  Growth temperature: 37°C
  Growth strain: XL1 Blue
  Copy number: High Copy
Gene/Insert
  Gene/Insert name: ZF54
  Insert size (bp): 90
  Cloning method: Restriction Enzyme; 5′ cloning site XbaI (not destroyed); 3′ cloning site BamHI (not destroyed)
  Sequencing primers: 5′ T7
Terms and licenses: Academic/Nonprofit Terms; Industry Terms: Not Available to Industry
Depositor comments: Part of the Zinc Finger Consortium Modular Assembly Kit v1.0. Finger protein sequence: PGEKKFACPECPKRFMRSDNLTEHIKTH. Target DNA sequence: CGG. This zinc finger is derived from the Sangamo module set.
How to cite: pc3XB-ZF54 was a gift from Keith Joung (Addgene plasmid # 13153 ; http://n2t.net/addgene:13153 ; RRID:Addgene_13153)
